Addgene plasmid #163030: (565) pAAV Alb-AAT KRAB-SadCas9 U6-gSTOP
Purpose: Expression of CRISPRi with gSTOP gRNA
Depositing lab: Tonia Rex. Depositing organization: Vanderbilt University. Publication: Optimization of S. aureus dCas9 and CRISPRi Elements for a Single Adeno-Associated Virus that Targets an Endogenous Gene. Backstrom JR, Sheng J, Wang MC, Bernardo-Colon A, Rex TS. Mol Ther Methods Clin Dev. 2020 Sep 6;19:139-148. doi: 10.1016/j.omtm.2020.09.001. eCollection 2020 Dec 11. PubMed 33024795.
Backbone
  Vector backbone: AAV2
  Backbone manufacturer: Cell Biolabs
  Backbone size w/o insert (bp): 3500
  Total vector size (bp): 7284
  Vector type: Mammalian Expression, AAV
Growth in bacteria
  Bacterial resistance: Ampicillin, 100 μg/mL
  Growth temperature: 37°C
  Growth strain: NEB Stable
  Growth instructions: 34-35 degrees is ideal
  Copy number: High Copy
Gene/Insert
  Gene/Insert name: Mammalian codon-optimized SadCas9
  Species: S. aureus
  Insert size (bp): 3681
  Promoter: Alb-AAT
  Tag / fusion protein: KRAB (N terminal on insert); myc NLS (C terminal on insert); SV40 pA (C terminal on insert)
  Cloning method: Restriction Enzyme; 5′ cloning site EcoR1 (not destroyed); 3′ cloning site Kpn1 (not destroyed)
  Sequencing primers: 5′ 5-Cas-Seq-A; 3′ SVpa-Seq-A
Resource information
  A portion of this plasmid was derived from a plasmid made by: Keith Joung (S. aureus dCas9 from Addgene #70703).
Terms and licenses: Academic/Nonprofit Terms; Industry Terms: Not Available to Industry
How to cite: (565) pAAV Alb-AAT KRAB-SadCas9 U6-gSTOP was a gift from Tonia Rex (Addgene plasmid # 163030 ; http://n2t.net/addgene:163030 ; RRID:Addgene_163030)
