[The description below was written by a language model from this plasmid's Addgene catalogue record and pLannotate feature annotations shown in this document.]
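Description:
(565) pAAV Alb-AAT KRAB-SadCas9 U6-gSTOP is a 7,284 bp AAV2 transfer plasmid that carries a complete CRISPR interference system between inverted terminal repeats, so that both the repressor protein and the guide RNA can be packaged in a single adeno-associated virus. The bacterial backbone has a high-copy ColE1/pUC-type origin, an ampicillin resistance gene (β-lactamase with its own promoter) and a filamentous phage f1/M13 origin. It is propagated in a recombination-deficient strain, which is commonly done to keep ITRs intact. One ITR is annotated at full length, while the other is detected only as short fragments. The NGS-derived and depositor sequence annotations otherwise agree.

The main insert is a mammalian codon-optimized, nuclease-dead Staphylococcus aureus Cas9. Its N terminus is fused to the KRAB transcriptional repression domain of human ZNF10, and the catalogue lists a C-terminal myc tag and nuclear localization signal. An SV40 polyadenylation signal ends the transcript. Expression is driven by the promoter recorded as Alb-AAT. The feature table does not annotate this promoter, but it presumably lies in the unannotated region between the upstream ITR and KRAB. The name suggests albumin and alpha-1-antitrypsin regulatory elements, but the record does not define its composition or tissue specificity.

Downstream, a human U6 RNA polymerase III promoter drives a guide RNA made of a spacer called gSTOP joined to the S. aureus gRNA scaffold. The record does not state what gSTOP targets. The guide directs KRAB-dCas9 to a matching genomic site, where it represses transcription without cutting DNA. The small size of the S. aureus Cas9 orthologue is what lets the whole cassette fit within the AAV packaging limit. The stated purpose is expression of CRISPRi with the gSTOP guide, as part of work optimizing single-AAV repression of an endogenous gene.
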