Features (pLannotate 1.2.2; 16 found; start..end, strand, type, name):
     12..39      +  repeat_region  AAV2 ITR (fragment): inverted terminal repeat of adeno-associated virus serotype 2 inverted
     68..95      +  repeat_region  AAV2 ITR (fragment): inverted terminal repeat of adeno-associated virus serotype 2 inverted
    521..706     +  CDS            KRAB: Krüppel-associated box (KRAB) transcriptional repression domain from the human zinc finger protein ZNF10 (Margolin et al., 1994)
    734..3889    +  CDS            cas9: CAS9_STAAU - Experimental evidence at protein level: Swiss-Prot protein existence level 1. CRISPR (clustered regularly interspaced short palindromic repeat) is an adaptive immune system that provides protection against mobile genetic elements (viruses, transposable elements and conjugative plasmids). CRISPR clusters contain spacers, sequences complementary to antecedent mobile elements, and target invading nucleic acids. CRISPR clusters are transcribed and processed into CRISPR RNA (crRNA). In type II CRISPR systems correct processing of pre-crRNA requires a trans- encoded small RNA (tracrRNA)
   4022..4072    +  CDS            VP1_SV40 (fragment): Experimental evidence at protein level: Swiss-Prot protein existence level 1. Forms an icosahedral capsid with a T=7 symmetry and a 40 nm diameter. The capsid is composed of 72 pentamers linked to each other by disulfide bonds and associated with VP2 or VP3 proteins. Binds to N- glycolylneuraminic analog of the ganglioside GM1 on the cell surface to provide virion attachment to target cell (PubMed:18353982). Once attached, the virion is internalized by caveolin-mediated endocytosis and traffics to the endoplasmic reticulum. Inside the endoplasmic reticulum, the protein folding machinery isomer
   4069..4150    -  polyA_signal   SV40 poly(A) signal: SV40 polyadenylation signal
   4189..4429    +  promoter       U6 promoter: RNA polymerase III promoter for human U6 snRNA
   4458..4533    +  misc_RNA       Sa gRNA scaffold: guide RNA scaffold for the Staphylococcus aureus CRISPR/Cas9 system
   4547..4687    +  repeat_region  AAV2 ITR: inverted terminal repeat of adeno-associated virus serotype 2 inverted
   4692..4743    -  misc_feature   bom (fragment): basis of mobility region from pBR322
   4762..5142    +  rep_origin     M13 ori (sequence partly withheld): M13 bacteriophage origin of replication; arrow indicates direction of (+) strand synthesis
   5218..5267    -  misc_feature   bom (fragment): basis of mobility region from pBR322
   5369..5404    -  CDS            rop (fragment): Rop protein, which maintains plasmids at low copy number; rop
   5499..5603    +  promoter       AmpR promoter: bla
   5604..6464    +  CDS            AmpR: β-lactamase; bla; confers resistance to ampicillin, carbenicillin, and related antibiotics
   6635..7223    +  rep_origin     ori: high-copy-number ColE1/pMB1/pBR322/pUC origin of replication
>Addgene plasmid #163030 | (565) pAAV Alb-AAT KRAB-SadCas9 U6-gSTOP | depositor full sequence | sequence record 315771 | (565) pAAV Alb-AAT KRAB-SadCas9 U6-gSTOP sequence 7284 bps
CCTGCAGGCAGCTGCGCGCTCGCTCGCTCACTGAGGCCGCCCGGGCGTCGGGCGACCTTTGGTCGCCCGG
CCTCAGTGAGCGAGCGAGCGCGCAGAGAGGGAGTGGCCAACTCCATCACTAGGGGTTCCTGCGGCCGCAC
GCGTAAATAACCTGCGTTATAGCATCCACTCAGTATCCCTTGAGCATGAGGTGACACTACTTAACATAGG
GACGAGATGGTACTTTGTGTCTCCTGCTCTGTCAGCAGGGCACTGTACTTGCTGATACAGGGAATGTTTG
TTCTTAAATACCATCATTCCGGACGTGTTTGCCTTGGCAGTTTCCATGTACATGCAGAAAGAAGTTTGGA
TAGGCGGGCGACTCAGATCCCAGCCAGTGGACTTAGCCCCTGTTTGCTCCTCCGATAACTGGGGTGACCT
TGGTTAATATTCACCAGCAGCCTCCCCCGTTGCCCCTCTGGATCCACTGCTTAAATACGGACGAGGACAG
GGCCCTGTCTCCTCAGAATTCGCCACCATGCGGACACTAGTGACCTTCAAGGATGTATTTGTGGACTTCA
CCAGGGAGGAGTGGAAGCTGCTGGACACTGCTCAGCAGATCGTGTACAGAAATGTGATGCTGGAGAACTA
TAAGAACCTGGTTTCCTTGGGTTATCAGCTTACTAAGCCAGATGTGATCCTCCGGTTGGAGAAGGGAGAA
GAGCCCGGCGGTTCCGGCGGAGGGTCCATGGGCAAACGGAACTACATCCTGGGGCTTGCCATTGGGATAA
CCAGCGTTGGCTACGGAATTATTGATTATGAGACACGCGATGTGATTGACGCCGGGGTTAGGCTGTTCAA
AGAGGCCAACGTTGAAAACAACGAGGGAAGACGGAGTAAGCGCGGAGCAAGAAGACTCAAGCGCAGACGG
AGACATCGGATTCAGAGGGTGAAAAAGCTGCTCTTCGATTACAATCTCCTGACCGATCATAGTGAGCTGA
GCGGAATCAACCCCTACGAGGCGCGAGTGAAAGGGCTTTCCCAGAAGCTGTCCGAAGAGGAGTTCTCCGC
CGCGTTGCTGCACCTGGCCAAACGGAGGGGGGTTCACAATGTAAACGAAGTGGAGGAGGACACGGGCAAT
GAACTTAGTACGAAAGAACAGATCAGTAGGAACTCTAAGGCTCTCGAAGAGAAATACGTCGCTGAGTTGC
AGCTTGAGAGACTGAAAAAAGACGGCGAAGTACGCGGATCTATTAATAGGTTCAAGACTTCAGATTACGT
AAAGGAAGCCAAGCAGCTCCTGAAAGTACAGAAAGCGTACCATCAGCTCGATCAGAGCTTCATCGATACC
TACATAGATTTGCTGGAGACACGGAGGACATACTACGAGGGCCCAGGGGAAGGATCTCCTTTTGGGTGGA
AGGACATCAAGGAATGGTACGAGATGCTTATGGGACATTGTACATATTTTCCGGAGGAGCTCAGGAGCGT
CAAGTACGCCTACAATGCCGACCTGTACAATGCCCTCAATGACCTCAATAACCTCGTGATTACCAGGGAC
GAGAACGAGAAGCTGGAGTACTATGAAAAGTTCCAGATTATCGAGAATGTGTTTAAGCAGAAGAAGAAGC
CGACACTTAAGCAGATTGCAAAGGAAATCCTCGTGAATGAGGAAGATATCAAGGGATACAGAGTGACAAG
TACAGGCAAGCCCGAGTTCACAAATCTGAAGGTGTACCACGATATTAAGGACATAACCGCACGAAAGGAG
ATAATCGAAAACGCTGAGCTCCTCGATCAGATCGCAAAAATTCTTACCATCTACCAGTCTAGTGAGGACA
TTCAGGAGGAACTGACTAATCTGAACAGTGAGCTCACCCAAGAGGAAATTGAGCAGATTTCAAACCTGAA
AGGCTACACCGGGACGCACAATCTGAGCCTCAAAGCAATCAACCTCATTCTGGATGAACTTTGGCACACA
AATGACAACCAAATTGCCATATTCAACCGCCTGAAACTGGTGCCAAAAAAAGTGGATCTGTCACAGCAAA
AGGAAATCCCTACAACCTTGGTTGACGATTTTATTCTGTCCCCCGTTGTCAAGCGGAGCTTCATCCAGTC
AATCAAGGTGATCAATGCCATCATTAAAAAATACGGATTGCCAAACGATATAATTATCGAGCTTGCACGA
GAGAAGAACTCAAAGGACGCCCAGAAGATGATTAACGAAATGCAGAAGCGCAACCGCCAGACAAACGAAC
GCATAGAGGAAATTATAAGAACAACCGGCAAAGAGAATGCCAAGTATCTGATCGAGAAAATCAAGCTGCA
CGACATGCAAGAAGGCAAGTGCCTGTACTCTCTGGAAGCTATCCCACTCGAAGATCTGCTGAATAATCCA
TTCAATTACGAGGTGGACGCCATCATCCCTAGATCCGTAAGCTTTGACAATTCCTTCAATAACAAAGTTC
TGGTTAAACAGGAGGAAAATTCTAAAAAAGGGAACCGGACCCCGTTCCAGTACCTGAGCTCCAGTGACAG
CAAGATTAGCTACGAGACTTTTAAGAAACATATTCTGAATCTGGCCAAAGGCAAAGGCAGGATCAGCAAG
ACCAAGAAGGAGTACCTCCTCGAAGAACGCGACATTAACAGATTTAGTGTGCAGAAAGATTTCATCAACC
GAAACCTTGTCGATACTCGGTACGCCACGAGAGGCCTGATGAATCTCCTCAGGAGCTACTTCCGCGTCAA
TAATCTGGACGTTAAAGTCAAGAGCATAAATGGGGGATTCACCAGCTTTCTGAGGAGAAAGTGGAAGTTT
AAGAAGGAACGAAACAAAGGATACAAGCACCATGCTGAGGATGCTTTGATCATCGCTAACGCGGACTTTA
TCTTTAAGGAATGGAAAAAGCTGGATAAGGCAAAGAAAGTGATGGAAAACCAGATGTTCGAGGAGAAGCA
GGCAGAGTCAATGCCTGAGATCGAGACAGAGCAGGAATACAAGGAAATTTTCATCACCCCTCATCAGATT
AAACACATAAAGGACTTCAAAGACTATAAATACTCTCATAGGGTGGACAAAAAACCCAATCGCGAGCTCA
TTAATGACACCCTGTACTCAACACGGAAGGATGATAAAGGTAATACCTTGATTGTGAATAATCTTAATGG
ATTGTATGACAAAGATAACGACAAGCTCAAGAAGCTGATCAACAAGTCTCCAGAGAAGCTCCTTATGTAT
CACCACGACCCACAGACTTATCAGAAATTGAAACTGATCATGGAGCAATACGGGGATGAGAAGAACCCAC
TCTACAAATATTATGAGGAAACAGGTAATTACCTGACCAAGTACTCCAAGAAGGATAACGGACCAGTGAT
CAAAAAGATAAAGTACTATGGCAACAAACTTAATGCGCATTTGGACATAACTGACGATTACCCCAATTCT
CGAAACAAGGTTGTGAAGCTCTCCCTGAAGCCTTATAGATTTGACGTGTACCTGGATAATGGGGTTTATA
AATTCGTCACCGTGAAAAATCTGGACGTGATCAAAAAGGAGAACTATTATGAAGTAAACTCAAAGTGCTA
TGAGGAGGCGAAGAAGCTGAAGAAGATCTCCAATCAGGCCGAGTTCATCGCTTCCTTCTATAATAACGAT
CTCATCAAGATCAATGGAGAGCTTTATCGCGTCATTGGTGTGAACAATGACTTGCTGAACAGGATCGAAG
TCAATATGATAGACATTACCTACCGGGAGTATCTCGAAAACATGAATGATAAACGGCCGCCTCGCATCAT
CAAGACAATCGCATCTAAAACTCAGTCAATAAAAAAGTACTCTACCGATATCCTGGGGAATCTCTATGAA
GTGAAGTCAAAGAAGCACCCACAAATCATTAAAAAAGGTGGATCCGCAGAAGCAGCAGCAAAGGAAGCAG
CAGCAAAGGAAGCAGCAGCAAAGGCAGTCGACACCGGTCCAGCAGCTAAGAGAGTTAAACTAGATTAGCG
GCCGCATCGTCAGGCCAAGCTTCCATCGATAGACATGATAAGATACATTGATGAGTTTGGACAAACCACA
ACAAGAATGCAGTGAAAAAAATGCTTTATTTGTGAAATTTGTGATGCTATTGCTTTATTTGTAACCATTA
TAAGCTGCAATAAACAAGTTAACAACAACAATTGCATTCATTTTATGTTTCAGGTACCGAGGGCCTATTT
CCCATGATTCCTTCATATTTGCATATACGATACAAGGCTGTTAGAGAGATAATTGGAATTAATTTGACTG
TAAACACAAAGATATTAGTACAAAATACGTGACGTAGAAAGTAATAATTTCTTGGGTAGTTTGCAGTTTT
AAAATTATGTTTTAAAATGGACTATCATATGCTTACCGTAACTTGAAAGTATTTCGATTTCTTGGCTTTA
TATATCTTGTGGAAAGGACGAAACACCGGAGACCAAGGCAGTTTTTTGTTTTAGTACTCTGGAAACAGAA
TCTACTAAAACAAGGCAAAATGCCGTGTTTATCTCGTCAACTTGTTGGCGAGATTTTTGCGGCCGCAGGA
ACCCCTAGTGATGGAGTTGGCCACTCCCTCTCTGCGCGCTCGCTCGCTCACTGAGGCCGGGCGACCAAAG
GTCGCCCGACGCCCGGGCTTTGCCCGGGCGGCCTCAGTGAGCGAGCGAGCGCGCAGCTGCCTGCAGGGGC
GCCTGATGCGGTATTTTCTCCTTACGCATCTGTGCGGTATTTCACACCGCATA
[142 nt withheld, positions 4744-4885]
C
[141 nt withheld, positions 4887-5027]
CCTTTGACGTTGGAGTCCACGTTCTTT
[37 nt withheld, positions 5055-5091]
ACCCTATCTCGGGCTATTCTTTTGATTTATAAGGGATTTTGCCGATTTCGGCCTATTGGTTAAAAAATGA
GCTGATTTAACAAAAATTTAACGCGAATTTTAACAAAATATTAACGTTTACAATTTTATGGTGCACTCTC
AGTACAATCTGCTCTGATGCCGCATAGTTAAGCCAGCCCCGACACCCGCCAACACCCGCTGACGCGCCCT
GACGGGCTTGTCTGCTCCCGGCATCCGCTTACAGACAAGCTGTGACCGTCTCCGGGAGCTGCATGTGTCA
GAGGTTTTCACCGTCATCACCGAAACGCGCGAGACGAAAGGGCCTCGTGATACGCCTATTTTTATAGGTT
AATGTCATGATAATAATGGTTTCTTAGACGTCAGGTGGCACTTTTCGGGGAAATGTGCGCGGAACCCCTA
TTTGTTTATTTTTCTAAATACATTCAAATATGTATCCGCTCATGAGACAATAACCCTGATAAATGCTTCA
ATAATATTGAAAAAGGAAGAGTATGAGTATTCAACATTTCCGTGTCGCCCTTATTCCCTTTTTTGCGGCA
TTTTGCCTTCCTGTTTTTGCTCACCCAGAAACGCTGGTGAAAGTAAAAGATGCTGAAGATCAGTTGGGTG
CACGAGTGGGTTACATCGAACTGGATCTCAACAGCGGTAAGATCCTTGAGAGTTTTCGCCCCGAAGAACG
TTTTCCAATGATGAGCACTTTTAAAGTTCTGCTATGTGGCGCGGTATTATCCCGTATTGACGCCGGGCAA
GAGCAACTCGGTCGCCGCATACACTATTCTCAGAATGACTTGGTTGAGTACTCACCAGTCACAGAAAAGC
ATCTTACGGATGGCATGACAGTAAGAGAATTATGCAGTGCTGCCATAACCATGAGTGATAACACTGCGGC
CAACTTACTTCTGACAACGATCGGAGGACCGAAGGAGCTAACCGCTTTTTTGCACAACATGGGGGATCAT
GTAACTCGCCTTGATCGTTGGGAACCGGAGCTGAATGAAGCCATACCAAACGACGAGCGTGACACCACGA
TGCCTGTAGCAATGGCAACAACGTTGCGCAAACTATTAACTGGCGAACTACTTACTCTAGCTTCCCGGCA
ACAATTAATAGACTGGATGGAGGCGGATAAAGTTGCAGGACCACTTCTGCGCTCGGCCCTTCCGGCTGGC
TGGTTTATTGCTGATAAATCTGGAGCCGGTGAGCGTGGAAGCCGCGGTATCATTGCAGCACTGGGGCCAG
ATGGTAAGCCCTCCCGTATCGTAGTTATCTACACGACGGGGAGTCAGGCAACTATGGATGAACGAAATAG
ACAGATCGCTGAGATAGGTGCCTCACTGATTAAGCATTGGTAACTGTCAGACCAAGTTTACTCATATATA
CTTTAGATTGATTTAAAACTTCATTTTTAATTTAAAAGGATCTAGGTGAAGATCCTTTTTGATAATCTCA
TGACCAAAATCCCTTAACGTGAGTTTTCGTTCCACTGAGCGTCAGACCCCGTAGAAAAGATCAAAGGATC
TTCTTGAGATCCTTTTTTTCTGCGCGTAATCTGCTGCTTGCAAACAAAAAAACCACCGCTACCAGCGGTG
GTTTGTTTGCCGGATCAAGAGCTACCAACTCTTTTTCCGAAGGTAACTGGCTTCAGCAGAGCGCAGATAC
CAAATACTGTCCTTCTAGTGTAGCCGTAGTTAGGCCACCACTTCAAGAACTCTGTAGCACCGCCTACATA
CCTCGCTCTGCTAATCCTGTTACCAGTGGCTGCTGCCAGTGGCGATAAGTCGTGTCTTACCGGGTTGGAC
TCAAGACGATAGTTACCGGATAAGGCGCAGCGGTCGGGCTGAACGGGGGGTTCGTGCACACAGCCCAGCT
TGGAGCGAACGACCTACACCGAACTGAGATACCTACAGCGTGAGCTATGAGAAAGCGCCACGCTTCCCGA
AGGGAGAAAGGCGGACAGGTATCCGGTAAGCGGCAGGGTCGGAACAGGAGAGCGCACGAGGGAGCTTCCA
GGGGGAAACGCCTGGTATCTTTATAGTCCTGTCGGGTTTCGCCACCTCTGACTTGAGCGTCGATTTTTGT
GATGCTCGTCAGGGGGGCGGAGCCTATGGAAAAACGCCAGCAACGCGGCCTTTTTACGGTTCCTGGCCTT
TTGCTGGCCTTTTGCTCACATGT
