Features (pLannotate 1.2.2; 16 found; start..end, strand, type, name):
     12..39      +  repeat_region  AAV2 ITR (fragment): inverted terminal repeat of adeno-associated virus serotype 2 inverted
     68..95      +  repeat_region  AAV2 ITR (fragment): inverted terminal repeat of adeno-associated virus serotype 2 inverted
    521..706     +  CDS            KRAB: Krüppel-associated box (KRAB) transcriptional repression domain from the human zinc finger protein ZNF10 (Margolin et al., 1994)
    734..3889    +  CDS            cas9: CAS9_STAAU - Experimental evidence at protein level: Swiss-Prot protein existence level 1. CRISPR (clustered regularly interspaced short palindromic repeat) is an adaptive immune system that provides protection against mobile genetic elements (viruses, transposable elements and conjugative plasmids). CRISPR clusters contain spacers, sequences complementary to antecedent mobile elements, and target invading nucleic acids. CRISPR clusters are transcribed and processed into CRISPR RNA (crRNA). In type II CRISPR systems correct processing of pre-crRNA requires a trans- encoded small RNA (tracrRNA)
   4022..4072    +  CDS            VP1_SV40 (fragment): Experimental evidence at protein level: Swiss-Prot protein existence level 1. Forms an icosahedral capsid with a T=7 symmetry and a 40 nm diameter. The capsid is composed of 72 pentamers linked to each other by disulfide bonds and associated with VP2 or VP3 proteins. Binds to N- glycolylneuraminic analog of the ganglioside GM1 on the cell surface to provide virion attachment to target cell (PubMed:18353982). Once attached, the virion is internalized by caveolin-mediated endocytosis and traffics to the endoplasmic reticulum. Inside the endoplasmic reticulum, the protein folding machinery isomer
   4069..4150    -  polyA_signal   SV40 poly(A) signal: SV40 polyadenylation signal
   4189..4429    +  promoter       U6 promoter: RNA polymerase III promoter for human U6 snRNA
   4458..4533    +  misc_RNA       Sa gRNA scaffold: guide RNA scaffold for the Staphylococcus aureus CRISPR/Cas9 system
   4547..4687    +  repeat_region  AAV2 ITR: inverted terminal repeat of adeno-associated virus serotype 2 inverted
   4692..4743    -  misc_feature   bom (fragment): basis of mobility region from pBR322
   4762..5217    +  rep_origin     f1 ori (sequence partly withheld): f1 bacteriophage origin of replication; arrow indicates direction of (+) strand synthesis
   5218..5267    -  misc_feature   bom (fragment): basis of mobility region from pBR322
   5369..5404    -  CDS            rop (fragment): Rop protein, which maintains plasmids at low copy number; rop
   5499..5603    +  promoter       AmpR promoter: bla
   5604..6464    +  CDS            AmpR: β-lactamase; bla; confers resistance to ampicillin, carbenicillin, and related antibiotics
   6635..7223    +  rep_origin     ori: high-copy-number ColE1/pMB1/pBR322/pUC origin of replication
>Addgene plasmid #163030 | (565) pAAV Alb-AAT KRAB-SadCas9 U6-gSTOP | addgene full sequence | sequence record 321585 | Addgene NGS Result
CCTGCAGGCAGCTGCGCGCTCGCTCGCTCACTGAGGCCGCCCGGGCGTCGGGCGACCTTTGGTCGCCCGG
CCTCAGTGAGCGAGCGAGCGCGCAGAGAGGGAGTGGCCAACTCCATCACTAGGGGTTCCTGCGGCCGCAC
GCGTAAATAACCTGCGTTATAGCATCCACTCAGTATCCCTTGAGCATGAGGTGACACTACTTAACATAGG
GACGAGATGGTACTTTGTGTCTCCTGCTCTGTCAGCAGGGCACTGTACTTGCTGATACAGGGAATGTTTG
TTCTTAAATACCATCATTCCGGACGTGTTTGCCTTGGCAGTTTCCATGTACATGCAGAAAGAAGTTTGGA
TAGGCGGGCGACTCAGATCCCAGCCAGTGGACTTAGCCCCTGTTTGCTCCTCCGATAACTGGGGTGACCT
TGGTTAATATTCACCAGCAGCCTCCCCCGTTGCCCCTCTGGATCCACTGCTTAAATACGGACGAGGACAG
GGCCCTGTCTCCTCAGAATTCGCCACCATGCGGACACTAGTGACCTTCAAGGATGTATTTGTGGACTTCA
CCAGGGAGGAGTGGAAGCTGCTGGACACTGCTCAGCAGATCGTGTACAGAAATGTGATGCTGGAGAACTA
TAAGAACCTGGTTTCCTTGGGTTATCAGCTTACTAAGCCAGATGTGATCCTCCGGTTGGAGAAGGGAGAA
GAGCCCGGCGGTTCCGGCGGAGGGTCCATGGGCAAACGGAACTACATCCTGGGGCTTGCCATTGGGATAA
CCAGCGTTGGCTACGGAATTATTGATTATGAGACACGCGATGTGATTGACGCCGGGGTTAGGCTGTTCAA
AGAGGCCAACGTTGAAAACAACGAGGGAAGACGGAGTAAGCGCGGAGCAAGAAGACTCAAGCGCAGACGG
AGACATCGGATTCAGAGGGTGAAAAAGCTGCTCTTCGATTACAATCTCCTGACCGATCATAGTGAGCTGA
GCGGAATCAACCCCTACGAGGCGCGAGTGAAAGGGCTTTCCCAGAAGCTGTCCGAAGAGGAGTTCTCCGC
CGCGTTGCTGCACCTGGCCAAACGGAGGGGGGTTCACAATGTAAACGAAGTGGAGGAGGACACGGGCAAT
GAACTTAGTACGAAAGAACAGATCAGTAGGAACTCTAAGGCTCTCGAAGAGAAATACGTCGCTGAGTTGC
AGCTTGAGAGACTGAAAAAAGACGGCGAAGTACGCGGATCTATTAATAGGTTCAAGACTTCAGATTACGT
AAAGGAAGCCAAGCAGCTCCTGAAAGTACAGAAAGCGTACCATCAGCTCGATCAGAGCTTCATCGATACC
TACATAGATTTGCTGGAGACACGGAGGACATACTACGAGGGCCCAGGGGAAGGATCTCCTTTTGGGTGGA
AGGACATCAAGGAATGGTACGAGATGCTTATGGGACATTGTACATATTTTCCGGAGGAGCTCAGGAGCGT
CAAGTACGCCTACAATGCCGACCTGTACAATGCCCTCAATGACCTCAATAACCTCGTGATTACCAGGGAC
GAGAACGAGAAGCTGGAGTACTATGAAAAGTTCCAGATTATCGAGAATGTGTTTAAGCAGAAGAAGAAGC
CGACACTTAAGCAGATTGCAAAGGAAATCCTCGTGAATGAGGAAGATATCAAGGGATACAGAGTGACAAG
TACAGGCAAGCCCGAGTTCACAAATCTGAAGGTGTACCACGATATTAAGGACATAACCGCACGAAAGGAG
ATAATCGAAAACGCTGAGCTCCTCGATCAGATCGCAAAAATTCTTACCATCTACCAGTCTAGTGAGGACA
TTCAGGAGGAACTGACTAATCTGAACAGTGAGCTCACCCAAGAGGAAATTGAGCAGATTTCAAACCTGAA
AGGCTACACCGGGACGCACAATCTGAGCCTCAAAGCAATCAACCTCATTCTGGATGAACTTTGGCACACA
AATGACAACCAAATTGCCATATTCAACCGCCTGAAACTGGTGCCAAAAAAAGTGGATCTGTCACAGCAAA
AGGAAATCCCTACAACCTTGGTTGACGATTTTATTCTGTCCCCCGTTGTCAAGCGGAGCTTCATCCAGTC
AATCAAGGTGATCAATGCCATCATTAAAAAATACGGATTGCCAAACGATATAATTATCGAGCTTGCACGA
GAGAAGAACTCAAAGGACGCCCAGAAGATGATTAACGAAATGCAGAAGCGCAACCGCCAGACAAACGAAC
GCATAGAGGAAATTATAAGAACAACCGGCAAAGAGAATGCCAAGTATCTGATCGAGAAAATCAAGCTGCA
CGACATGCAAGAAGGCAAGTGCCTGTACTCTCTGGAAGCTATCCCACTCGAAGATCTGCTGAATAATCCA
TTCAATTACGAGGTGGACGCCATCATCCCTAGATCCGTAAGCTTTGACAATTCCTTCAATAACAAAGTTC
TGGTTAAACAGGAGGAAAATTCTAAAAAAGGGAACCGGACCCCGTTCCAGTACCTGAGCTCCAGTGACAG
CAAGATTAGCTACGAGACTTTTAAGAAACATATTCTGAATCTGGCCAAAGGCAAAGGCAGGATCAGCAAG
ACCAAGAAGGAGTACCTCCTCGAAGAACGCGACATTAACAGATTTAGTGTGCAGAAAGATTTCATCAACC
GAAACCTTGTCGATACTCGGTACGCCACGAGAGGCCTGATGAATCTCCTCAGGAGCTACTTCCGCGTCAA
TAATCTGGACGTTAAAGTCAAGAGCATAAATGGGGGATTCACCAGCTTTCTGAGGAGAAAGTGGAAGTTT
AAGAAGGAACGAAACAAAGGATACAAGCACCATGCTGAGGATGCTTTGATCATCGCTAACGCGGACTTTA
TCTTTAAGGAATGGAAAAAGCTGGATAAGGCAAAGAAAGTGATGGAAAACCAGATGTTCGAGGAGAAGCA
GGCAGAGTCAATGCCTGAGATCGAGACAGAGCAGGAATACAAGGAAATTTTCATCACCCCTCATCAGATT
AAACACATAAAGGACTTCAAAGACTATAAATACTCTCATAGGGTGGACAAAAAACCCAATCGCGAGCTCA
TTAATGACACCCTGTACTCAACACGGAAGGATGATAAAGGTAATACCTTGATTGTGAATAATCTTAATGG
ATTGTATGACAAAGATAACGACAAGCTCAAGAAGCTGATCAACAAGTCTCCAGAGAAGCTCCTTATGTAT
CACCACGACCCACAGACTTATCAGAAATTGAAACTGATCATGGAGCAATACGGGGATGAGAAGAACCCAC
TCTACAAATATTATGAGGAAACAGGTAATTACCTGACCAAGTACTCCAAGAAGGATAACGGACCAGTGAT
CAAAAAGATAAAGTACTATGGCAACAAACTTAATGCGCATTTGGACATAACTGACGATTACCCCAATTCT
CGAAACAAGGTTGTGAAGCTCTCCCTGAAGCCTTATAGATTTGACGTGTACCTGGATAATGGGGTTTATA
AATTCGTCACCGTGAAAAATCTGGACGTGATCAAAAAGGAGAACTATTATGAAGTAAACTCAAAGTGCTA
TGAGGAGGCGAAGAAGCTGAAGAAGATCTCCAATCAGGCCGAGTTCATCGCTTCCTTCTATAATAACGAT
CTCATCAAGATCAATGGAGAGCTTTATCGCGTCATTGGTGTGAACAATGACTTGCTGAACAGGATCGAAG
TCAATATGATAGACATTACCTACCGGGAGTATCTCGAAAACATGAATGATAAACGGCCGCCTCGCATCAT
CAAGACAATCGCATCTAAAACTCAGTCAATAAAAAAGTACTCTACCGATATCCTGGGGAATCTCTATGAA
GTGAAGTCAAAGAAGCACCCACAAATCATTAAAAAAGGTGGATCCGCAGAAGCAGCAGCAAAGGAAGCAG
CAGCAAAGGAAGCAGCAGCAAAGGCAGTCGACACCGGTCCAGCAGCTAAGAGAGTTAAACTAGATTAGCG
GCCGCATCGTCAGGCCAAGCTTCCATCGATAGACATGATAAGATACATTGATGAGTTTGGACAAACCACA
ACAAGAATGCAGTGAAAAAAATGCTTTATTTGTGAAATTTGTGATGCTATTGCTTTATTTGTAACCATTA
TAAGCTGCAATAAACAAGTTAACAACAACAATTGCATTCATTTTATGTTTCAGGTACCGAGGGCCTATTT
CCCATGATTCCTTCATATTTGCATATACGATACAAGGCTGTTAGAGAGATAATTGGAATTAATTTGACTG
TAAACACAAAGATATTAGTACAAAATACGTGACGTAGAAAGTAATAATTTCTTGGGTAGTTTGCAGTTTT
AAAATTATGTTTTAAAATGGACTATCATATGCTTACCGTAACTTGAAAGTATTTCGATTTCTTGGCTTTA
TATATCTTGTGGAAAGGACGAAACACCGGAGACCAAGGCAGTTTTTTGTTTTAGTACTCTGGAAACAGAA
TCTACTAAAACAAGGCAAAATGCCGTGTTTATCTCGTCAACTTGTTGGCGAGATTTTTGCGGCCGCAGGA
ACCCCTAGTGATGGAGTTGGCCACTCCCTCTCTGCGCGCTCGCTCGCTCACTGAGGCCGGGCGACCAAAG
GTCGCCCGACGCCCGGGCTTTGCCCGGGCGGCCTCAGTGAGCGAGCGAGCGCGCAGCTGCCTGCAGGGGC
GCCTGATGCGGTATTTTCTCCTTACGCATCTGTGCGGTATTTCACACCGCATA
[95 nt withheld, positions 4744-4838]
T
[46 nt withheld, positions 4840-4885]
C
[141 nt withheld, positions 4887-5027]
CCTTTGACGTTGGAGTCCACGTTCTTT
[37 nt withheld, positions 5055-5091]
ACTCTATCTCGGGCTATTCTTTTGATTTATAAGGGATTTTGCCGATTTCGGTCTATTGGTTAAAAAATGA
GCTGATTTAACAAAAATTTAACGCGAATTTTAACAAAATATTAACGTTTACAATTTTATGGTGCACTCTC
AGTACAATCTGCTCTGATGCCGCATAGTTAAGCCAGCCCCGACACCCGCCAACACCCGCTGACGCGCCCT
GACGGGCTTGTCTGCTCCCGGCATCCGCTTACAGACAAGCTGTGACCGTCTCCGGGAGCTGCATGTGTCA
GAGGTTTTCACCGTCATCACCGAAACGCGCGAGACGAAAGGGCCTCGTGATACGCCTATTTTTATAGGTT
AATGTCATGATAATAATGGTTTCTTAGACGTCAGGTGGCACTTTTCGGGGAAATGTGCGCGGAACCCCTA
TTTGTTTATTTTTCTAAATACATTCAAATATGTATCCGCTCATGAGACAATAACCCTGATAAATGCTTCA
ATAATATTGAAAAAGGAAGAGTATGAGTATTCAACATTTCCGTGTCGCCCTTATTCCCTTTTTTGCGGCA
TTTTGCCTTCCTGTTTTTGCTCACCCAGAAACGCTGGTGAAAGTAAAAGATGCTGAAGATCAGTTGGGTG
CACGAGTGGGTTACATCGAACTGGATCTCAACAGCGGTAAGATCCTTGAGAGTTTTCGCCCCGAAGAACG
TTTTCCAATGATGAGCACTTTTAAAGTTCTGCTATGTGGCGCGGTATTATCCCGTATTGACGCCGGGCAA
GAGCAACTCGGTCGCCGCATACACTATTCTCAGAATGACTTGGTTGAGTACTCACCAGTCACAGAAAAGC
ATCTTACGGATGGCATGACAGTAAGAGAATTATGCAGTGCTGCCATAACCATGAGTGATAACACTGCGGC
CAACTTACTTCTGACAACGATCGGAGGACCGAAGGAGCTAACCGCTTTTTTGCACAACATGGGGGATCAT
GTAACTCGCCTTGATCGTTGGGAACCGGAGCTGAATGAAGCCATACCAAACGACGAGCGTGACACCACGA
TGCCTGTAGCAATGGCAACAACGTTGCGCAAACTATTAACTGGCGAACTACTTACTCTAGCTTCCCGGCA
ACAATTAATAGACTGGATGGAGGCGGATAAAGTTGCAGGACCACTTCTGCGCTCGGCCCTTCCGGCTGGC
TGGTTTATTGCTGATAAATCTGGAGCCGGTGAGCGTGGAAGCCGCGGTATCATTGCAGCACTGGGGCCAG
ATGGTAAGCCCTCCCGTATCGTAGTTATCTACACGACGGGGAGTCAGGCAACTATGGATGAACGAAATAG
ACAGATCGCTGAGATAGGTGCCTCACTGATTAAGCATTGGTAACTGTCAGACCAAGTTTACTCATATATA
CTTTAGATTGATTTAAAACTTCATTTTTAATTTAAAAGGATCTAGGTGAAGATCCTTTTTGATAATCTCA
TGACCAAAATCCCTTAACGTGAGTTTTCGTTCCACTGAGCGTCAGACCCCGTAGAAAAGATCAAAGGATC
TTCTTGAGATCCTTTTTTTCTGCGCGTAATCTGCTGCTTGCAAACAAAAAAACCACCGCTACCAGCGGTG
GTTTGTTTGCCGGATCAAGAGCTACCAACTCTTTTTCCGAAGGTAACTGGCTTCAGCAGAGCGCAGATAC
CAAATACTGTTCTTCTAGTGTAGCCGTAGTTAGGCCACCACTTCAAGAACTCTGTAGCACCGCCTACATA
CCTCGCTCTGCTAATCCTGTTACCAGTGGCTGCTGCCAGTGGCGATAAGTCGTGTCTTACCGGGTTGGAC
TCAAGACGATAGTTACCGGATAAGGCGCAGCGGTCGGGCTGAACGGGGGGTTCGTGCACACAGCCCAGCT
TGGAGCGAACGACCTACACCGAACTGAGATACCTACAGCGTGAGCTATGAGAAAGCGCCACGCTTCCCGA
AGGGAGAAAGGCGGACAGGTATCCGGTAAGCGGCAGGGTCGGAACAGGAGAGCGCACGAGGGAGCTTCCA
GGGGGAAACGCCTGGTATCTTTATAGTCCTGTCGGGTTTCGCCACCTCTGACTTGAGCGTCGATTTTTGT
GATGCTCGTCAGGGGGGCGGAGCCTATGGAAAAACGCCAGCAACGCGGCCTTTTTACGGTTCCTGGCCTT
TTGCTGGCCTTTTGCTCACATGT
